>Addgene plasmid #99233 | pAAV-CAG-Jaws-KGC-GFP-ER2 | addgene full sequence | sequence record 193142 | Addgene NGS Result
CCTGCAGGCAGCTGCGCGCTCGCTCGCTCACTGAGGCCGCCCGGGCGTCGGGCGACCTTTGGTCGCCCGG
CCTCAGTGAGCGAGCGAGCGCGCAGAGAGGGAGTGGCCAACTCCATCACTAGGGGTTCCTGTCGACCCAT
TGACGTCAATAATGACGTATGTTCCCATAGTAACGCCAATAGGGACTTTCCATTGACGTCAATGGGTGGA
GTATTTACGGTAAACTGCCCACTTGGCAGTACATCAAGTGTATCATATGCCAAGTACGCCCCCTATTGAC
GTCAATGACGGTAAATGGCCCGCCTGGCATTATGCCCAGTACATGACCTTATGGGACTTTCCTACTTGGC
AGTACATCTACGTATTAGTCATCGCTATTACCATGGTCGAGGTGAGCCCCACGTTCTGCTTCACTCTCCC
CATCTCCCCCCCCTCCCCACCCCCAATTTTGTATTTATTTATTTTTTAATTATTTTGTGCAGCGATGGGG
GCGGGGGGGGGGGGGGGGCGCGCGCCAGGCGGGGCGGGGCGGGGCGAGGGGCGGGGCGGGGCGAGGCGGA
GAGGTGCGGCGGCAGCCAATCAGAGCGGCGCGCTCCGAAAGTTTCCTTTTATGGCGAGGCGGCGGCGGCG
GCGGCCCTATAAAAAGCGAAGCGCGCGGCGGGCGGGAGTCGCTGCGCGCTGCCTTCGCCCCGTGCCCCGC
TCCGCCGCCGCCTCGCGCCGCCCGCCCCGGCTCTGACTGACCGCGTTACTCCCACAGGTGAGCGGGCGGG
ACGGCCCTTCTCCTCCGGGCTGTAATTAGCGCTTGGTTTAATGACGGCTTGTTTCTTTTCTGTGGCTGCG
TGAAAGCCTTGAGGGGCTCCGGGAGGGCCCTTTGTGCGGGGGGAGCGGCTCGGGGCTGTCCGCGGGGGGA
CGGCTGCCTTCGGGGGGGACGGGGCAGGGCGGGGTTCGGCTTCTGGCGTGTGACCGGCGGCTCTAGAGCC
TCTGCTAACCATGTTCATGCCTTCTTCTTTTTCCTACAGCTCCTGGGCAACGTGCTGGTTATTGTGCTGT
CTCATCATTTTGGCAAAGAATTGAATTCGCCGCCACCATGACCGCCGTGAGCACCACAGCCACTACCGTG
CTGCAGGCCACACAGAGCGACGTGCTGCAGGAGATCCAGTCCAACTTCCTGCTGAATAGCTCCATCTGGG
TGAACATTGCTCTGGCCGGAGTGGTCATCCTGCTGTTTGTGGCCATGGGGAGGGATCTGGAATCCCCTAG
AGCTAAGCTGATCTGGGTGGCCACAATGCTGGTGCCACTGGTGTCTATTTCTAGTTACGCTGGACTGGCC
AGTGGGCTGACTGTGGGCTTCCTGCAGATGCCACCTGGACACGCTCTGGCCGGACAGGAGGTGCTGAGCC
CATGGGGCCGGTATCTGACATGGACTTTCTCCACTCCCATGATCCTGCTGGCTCTGGGACTGCTGGCCGA
CACCGATATTGCCAGCCTGTTCACCGCCATCACAATGGACATTGGCATGTGCGTGACAGGACTGGCCGCT
GCCCTGATCACTAGCTCCCATCTGCTGCGCTGGGTGTTCTACGGAATTTCTTGTGCTTTCTTTGTGGCCG
TGCTGTATGTGCTGCTGGTGCAGTGGCCAGCTGATGCTGAGGCTGCTGGGACCAGTGAAATCTTTGGCAC
TCTGAGGATTCTGACCGTGGTGCTGTGGCTGGGGTACCCTATCCTGTTCGCTCTGGGCTCTGAGGGAGTG
GCCCTGCTGAGTGTGGGAGTGACCAGCTGGGGATACTCCGGACTGGACATCCTGGCTAAATACGTGTTCG
CCTTTCTGCTGCTGAGATGGGTGGCTGCCAATGAAGGCACAGTGTCTGGGAGTGGAATGGGAATCGGGTC
CGGAGGAGCTGCTCCAGCCGACGATCGACCGGTAGTAAAATCCAGAATTACTTCTGAAGGGGAGTATATC
CCTCTGGATCAAATAGACATCAATGTTGCACCTGCAGGGGCAGTGAGCAAGGGCGAGGAGCTGTTCACCG
GGGTGGTGCCCATCCTGGTCGAGCTGGACGGCGACGTAAACGGCCACAAGTTCAGCGTGTCCGGCGAGGG
CGAGGGCGATGCCACCTACGGCAAGCTGACCCTGAAGTTCATTTGCACCACCGGCAAGCTGCCCGTGCCC
TGGCCCACCCTCGTGACCACCCTGACCTACGGCGTGCAGTGCTTCAGCCGCTACCCCGACCACATGAAGC
AGCACGACTTCTTCAAGTCCGCCATGCCCGAAGGCTACGTCCAGGAGCGCACCATCTTCTTCAAGGACGA
CGGCAACTACAAGACCCGCGCCGAGGTGAAGTTCGAGGGCGACACCCTGGTGAACCGCATCGAGCTGAAG
GGCATCGACTTCAAGGAGGACGGCAACATCCTGGGGCACAAGCTGGAGTACAACTACAACAGCCACAACG
TCTATATCATGGCCGACAAGCAGAAGAACGGCATCAAGGTGAACTTCAAGATCCGCCACAACATCGAGGA
CGGCAGCGTGCAGCTCGCCGACCACTACCAGCAGAACACCCCCATCGGCGACGGCCCCGTGCTGCTGCCC
GACAACCACTACCTGAGCACCCAGTCCGCCCTGAGCAAAGACCCCAACGAGAAGCGCGATCACATGGTCC
TGCTGGAGTTCGTGACCGCCGCCGGGATCACTCTCGGCATGGACGAGCTGTACAAGTTCTGCTACGAGAA
TGAAGTGTAATGAGATATCTCCGGAATCAACCTCTGGATTACAAAATTTGTGAAAGATTGACTGGTATTC
TTAACTATGTTGCTCCTTTTACGCTATGTGGATACGCTGCTTTAATGCCTTTGTATCATGCTATTGCTTC
CCGTATGGCTTTCATTTTCTCCTCCTTGTATAAATCCTGGTTGCTGTCTCTTTATGAGGAGTTGTGGCCC
GTTGTCAGGCAACGTGGCGTGGTGTGCACTGTGTTTGCTGACGCAACCCCCACTGGTTGGGGCATTGCCA
CCACCTGTCAGCTCCTTTCCGGGACTTTCGCTTTCCCCCTCCCTATTGCCACGGCGGAACTCATCGCCGC
CTGCCTTGCCCGCTGCTGGACAGGGGCTCGGCTGTTGGGCACTGACAATTCCGTGGTGTTGTCGGGGAAG
CTGACGTCCTTTCCATGGCTGCTCGCCTGTGTTGCCACCTGGATTCTGCGCGGGACGTCCTTCTGCTACG
TCCCTTCGGCCCTCAATCCAGCGGACCTTCCTTCCCGCGGCCTGCTGCCGGCTCTGCGGCCTCTTCCGCG
TCTTCGCCTTCGCCCTCAGACGAGTCGGATCTCCCTTTGGGCCGCCTCCCCGCCTGGATCCTGTGCCTTC
TAGTTGCCAGCCATCTGTTGTTTGCCCCTCCCCCGTGCCTTCCTTGACCCTGGAAGGTGCCACTCCCACT
GTCCTTTCCTAATAAAATGAGGAAATTGCATCGCATTGTCTGAGTAGGTGTCATTCTATTCTGGGGGGTG
GGGTGGGGCAGGACAGCAAGGGGGAGGATTGGGAAGACAATAGCAGGCATGCTGGGGATGCGGTGGGCTC
TATGGCAGGAACCCCTAGTGATGGAGTTGGCCACTCCCTCTCTGCGCGCTCGCTCGCTCACTGAGGCCGG
GCGACCAAAGGTCGCCCGACGCCCGGGCTTTGCCCGGGCGGCCTCAGTGAGCGAGCGAGCGCGCAGCTGC
CTGCAGGGGCGCCTGATGCGGTATTTTCTCCTTACGCATCTGTGCGGTATTTCACACCGCATA
[95 nt withheld, positions 3774-3868]
T
[46 nt withheld, positions 3870-3915]
C
[141 nt withheld, positions 3917-4057]
CCTTTGACGTTGGAGTCCACGTTCTTT
[37 nt withheld, positions 4085-4121]
ACTCTATCTCGGGCTATTCTTTTGATTTATAAGGGATTTTGCCGATTTCGGTCTATTGGTTAAAAAATGA
GCTGATTTAACAAAAATTTAACGCGAATTTTAACAAAATATTAACGTTTACAATTTTATGGTGCACTCTC
AGTACAATCTGCTCTGATGCCGCATAGTTAAGCCAGCCCCGACACCCGCCAACACCCGCTGACGCGCCCT
GACGGGCTTGTCTGCTCCCGGCATCCGCTTACAGACAAGCTGTGACCGTCTCCGGGAGCTGCATGTGTCA
GAGGTTTTCACCGTCATCACCGAAACGCGCGAGACGAAAGGGCCTCGTGATACGCCTATTTTTATAGGTT
AATGTCATGATAATAATGGTTTCTTAGACGTCAGGTGGCACTTTTCGGGGAAATGTGCGCGGAACCCCTA
TTTGTTTATTTTTCTAAATACATTCAAATATGTATCCGCTCATGAGACAATAACCCTGATAAATGCTTCA
ATAATATTGAAAAAGGAAGAGTATGAGTATTCAACATTTCCGTGTCGCCCTTATTCCCTTTTTTGCGGCA
TTTTGCCTTCCTGTTTTTGCTCACCCAGAAACGCTGGTGAAAGTAAAAGATGCTGAAGATCAGTTGGGTG
CACGAGTGGGTTACATCGAACTGGATCTCAACAGCGGTAAGATCCTTGAGAGTTTTCGCCCCGAAGAACG
TTTTCCAATGATGAGCACTTTTAAAGTTCTGCTATGTGGCGCGGTATTATCCCGTATTGACGCCGGGCAA
GAGCAACTCGGTCGCCGCATACACTATTCTCAGAATGACTTGGTTGAGTACTCACCAGTCACAGAAAAGC
ATCTTACGGATGGCATGACAGTAAGAGAATTATGCAGTGCTGCCATAACCATGAGTGATAACACTGCGGC
CAACTTACTTCTGACAACGATCGGAGGACCGAAGGAGCTAACCGCTTTTTTGCACAACATGGGGGATCAT
GTAACTCGCCTTGATCGTTGGGAACCGGAGCTGAATGAAGCCATACCAAACGACGAGCGTGACACCACGA
TGCCTGTAGCAATGGCAACAACGTTGCGCAAACTATTAACTGGCGAACTACTTACTCTAGCTTCCCGGCA
ACAATTAATAGACTGGATGGAGGCGGATAAAGTTGCAGGACCACTTCTGCGCTCGGCCCTTCCGGCTGGC
TGGTTTATTGCTGATAAATCTGGAGCCGGTGAGCGTGGGTCTCGCGGTATCATTGCAGCACTGGGGCCAG
ATGGTAAGCCCTCCCGTATCGTAGTTATCTACACGACGGGGAGTCAGGCAACTATGGATGAACGAAATAG
ACAGATCGCTGAGATAGGTGCCTCACTGATTAAGCATTGGTAACTGTCAGACCAAGTTTACTCATATATA
CTTTAGATTGATTTAAAACTTCATTTTTAATTTAAAAGGATCTAGGTGAAGATCCTTTTTGATAATCTCA
TGACCAAAATCCCTTAACGTGAGTTTTCGTTCCACTGAGCGTCAGACCCCGTAGAAAAGATCAAAGGATC
TTCTTGAGATCCTTTTTTTCTGCGCGTAATCTGCTGCTTGCAAACAAAAAAACCACCGCTACCAGCGGTG
GTTTGTTTGCCGGATCAAGAGCTACCAACTCTTTTTCCGAAGGTAACTGGCTTCAGCAGAGCGCAGATAC
CAAATACTGTTCTTCTAGTGTAGCCGTAGTTAGGCCACCACTTCAAGAACTCTGTAGCACCGCCTACATA
CCTCGCTCTGCTAATCCTGTTACCAGTGGCTGCTGCCAGTGGCGATAAGTCGTGTCTTACCGGGTTGGAC
TCAAGACGATAGTTACCGGATAAGGCGCAGCGGTCGGGCTGAACGGGGGGTTCGTGCACACAGCCCAGCT
TGGAGCGAACGACCTACACCGAACTGAGATACCTACAGCGTGAGCTATGAGAAAGCGCCACGCTTCCCGA
AGGGAGAAAGGCGGACAGGTATCCGGTAAGCGGCAGGGTCGGAACAGGAGAGCGCACGAGGGAGCTTCCA
GGGGGAAACGCCTGGTATCTTTATAGTCCTGTCGGGTTTCGCCACCTCTGACTTGAGCGTCGATTTTTGT
GATGCTCGTCAGGGGGGCGGAGCCTATGGAAAAACGCCAGCAACGCGGCCTTTTTACGGTTCCTGGCCTT
TTGCTGGCCTTTTGCTCACATGT
Features (pLannotate 1.2.2; 18 found; start..end, strand, type, name):
     12..39      +  repeat_region  AAV2 ITR (fragment): inverted terminal repeat of adeno-associated virus serotype 2 inverted
     68..95      +  repeat_region  AAV2 ITR (fragment): inverted terminal repeat of adeno-associated virus serotype 2 inverted
    136..385     +  enhancer       CMV enhancer (fragment): human cytomegalovirus immediate early enhancer
    387..664     +  promoter       chicken β-actin promoter: No description available
    665..800     +  intron         hybrid intron (fragment): hybrid between chicken β-actin (CBA) and minute virus of mice (MMV) introns (Gray et al., 2011)
    889..1019    +  intron         chimeric intron (fragment): chimera between introns from chicken β-actin and rabbit β-globin
   1088..1915    +  CDS            hop: BACH_HALHS - Experimental evidence at protein level: Swiss-Prot protein existence level 1. Light-driven anion pump. From Halobacterium halobium (strain shark).
   2003..2716    +  CDS            EGFP: EGFP is a basic (constitutively fluorescent) green fluorescent protein published in 1996, derived from Aequorea victoria. It is reported to be a rapidly-maturing weak dimer with moderate acid sensitivity.
   2755..3343    +  misc_feature   WPRE: woodchuck hepatitis virus posttranscriptional regulatory element
   3351..3575    +  polyA_signal   bGH poly(A) signal: bovine growth hormone polyadenylation signal
   3577..3717    +  repeat_region  AAV2 ITR: inverted terminal repeat of adeno-associated virus serotype 2 inverted
   3722..3773    -  misc_feature   bom (fragment): basis of mobility region from pBR322
   3792..4247    +  rep_origin     f1 ori (sequence partly withheld): f1 bacteriophage origin of replication; arrow indicates direction of (+) strand synthesis
   4248..4297    -  misc_feature   bom (fragment): basis of mobility region from pBR322
   4399..4434    -  CDS            rop (fragment): Rop protein, which maintains plasmids at low copy number; rop
   4529..4633    +  promoter       AmpR promoter: bla
   4634..5494    +  CDS            AmpR: β-lactamase; bla; confers resistance to ampicillin, carbenicillin, and related antibiotics
   5665..6253    +  rep_origin     ori: high-copy-number ColE1/pMB1/pBR322/pUC origin of replication
