[The description below was written by a language model from this plasmid's Addgene catalogue record and pLannotate feature annotations shown in this document.]
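Description:
pAAV-CAG-Jaws-KGC-GFP-ER2 is an adeno-associated virus transfer plasmid of about 6.3 kb for mammalian expression of the red-shifted inhibitory opsin Jaws. It is propagated in E. coli through a ColE1/pUC-type origin and selected with ampicillin or carbenicillin via the β-lactamase gene. The backbone also carries an f1 phage origin and small remnants of the pBR322 bom and rop regions. The expression cassette lies between AAV2 inverted terminal repeats, which direct replication and packaging of the intervening DNA into recombinant AAV particles. The feature table annotates the downstream ITR in full but detects the upstream one only as short fragments, which may simply reflect the difficulty of sequencing and annotating these structured repeats.

Expression is driven by the CAG promoter, annotated here as a CMV enhancer fragment, the chicken β-actin promoter and chimeric intron sequences, giving strong, broadly active transcription. The insert of roughly 1.66 kb encodes Jaws, a light-driven chloride pump (halorhodopsin-type anion pump) derived from the Shark strain of a haloarchaeon, also called Halo57, carrying K200R and W214F substitutions. It is fused at its C terminus to the KGC sequence, EGFP and the ER2 sequence. KGC and ER2 are trafficking and ER-export signals commonly used to improve membrane localisation of opsins, and GFP allows expressing cells to be visualised. A WPRE downstream of the coding region enhances transcript stability and expression, and a bovine growth hormone polyadenylation signal terminates the message.

The construct is intended for AAV-mediated delivery of Jaws for optogenetic silencing of cells, typically neurons, with red light. The depositor notes that both plasmid and virus were tested in vitro.
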