Addgene plasmid #99233: pAAV-CAG-Jaws-KGC-GFP-ER2
Purpose: AAV-mediated expression of Jaws-KGC-GFP-ER2 under the CAG promoter. Using bGH pA signal.
Depositing lab: Edward Boyden. Depositing organization: Massachusetts Institute of Technology. Publication: Noninvasive optical inhibition with a red-shifted microbial rhodopsin. Chuong AS, Miri ML, Busskamp V, Matthews GA, Acker LC, Sorensen AT, Young A, Klapoetke NC, Henninger MA, Kodandaramaiah SB, Ogawa M, Ramanlal SB, Bandler RC, Allen BD, Forest CR, Chow BY, Han X, Lin Y, Tye KM, Roska B, Cardin JA, Boyden ES. Nat Neurosci. 2014 Aug;17(8):1123-9. doi: 10.1038/nn.3752. Epub 2014 Jul 6. PubMed 24997763.
Backbone
  Vector backbone: AAV with CAG promter
  Backbone manufacturer: Epoch
  Backbone size w/o insert (bp): 4659
  Total vector size (bp): 6315
  Vector type: Mammalian Expression, AAV
Growth in bacteria
  Bacterial resistance: Ampicillin, 100 μg/mL
  Growth temperature: 30°C
  Growth strain: NEB Stable
  Growth instructions: Can use Stbl3 at 30°C or DH5alpha at 37°C. Carbenicillin is preferred over ampicillin. In DH5alpha this plasmid may act more like a high copy plasmid, although in Stbl3 it may act more like a low copy plasmid.
  Copy number: Low Copy
Gene/Insert
  Gene/Insert name: Jaws-KGC-GFP-ER2 (alt names: Jaws; Halo57-KGC-GFP-ER2)
  Species: Haloarcula salinarum (stain Shark)
  Insert size (bp): 1656
  Mutation: K200R W214F
  GenBank ID: KM000926.1
  Promoter: CAG
  Tag / fusion protein: KGC (C terminal on insert); GFP (C terminal on insert); ER2 (C terminal on insert)
  Cloning method: Restriction Enzyme; 5′ cloning site EcoRI (not destroyed); 3′ cloning site EcoRV (not destroyed)
  Sequencing primers: 5′ gtgaccggcggctctagagc; 3′ cattaaagcagcgtatccac
Terms and licenses: Academic/Nonprofit Terms; Industry Terms: Not Available to Industry
Depositor comments: The plasmid is fully sequenced in the coding sequence regions (fluorophore and important flanking regions). Multiple digestions were done to verify the vector structure. The construct and the virus were both tested in vitro.
How to cite: pAAV-CAG-Jaws-KGC-GFP-ER2 was a gift from Edward Boyden (Addgene plasmid # 99233 ; http://n2t.net/addgene:99233 ; RRID:Addgene_99233)
